Addgene plasmid #130606: pTK_Pax7_enh_216_Cerulean
Purpose: enhancer reporter
Depositing lab: Tatjana Sauka-Spengler. Depositing organization: University of Oxford. Publication: Reconstruction of the Global Neural Crest Gene Regulatory Network In Vivo. Williams RM, Candido-Ferreira I, Repapi E, Gavriouchkina D, Senanayake U, Ling ITC, Telenius J, Taylor S, Hughes J, Sauka-Spengler T. Dev Cell. 2019 Oct 21;51(2):255-276.e7. doi: 10.1016/j.devcel.2019.10.003. PubMed 31639368.
Backbone
  Vector backbone: pTK_BsmBI_Cerulean
  Backbone size w/o insert (bp): 4670
  Vector type: enhancer reporter
Growth in bacteria
  Bacterial resistance: Ampicillin, 100 μg/mL
  Growth temperature: 37°C
  Growth strain: DH5alpha
  Copy number: Low Copy
Gene/Insert
  Gene/Insert name: Pax7_enh_216
  Species: G. gallus (chicken)
  Insert size (bp): 1000
  Promoter: thymidine kinase minimal promoter
  Cloning method: Restriction Enzyme; 5′ cloning site Unknown (unknown if destroyed)
  Sequencing primers: 5′ pTK forward CTAGCAAAATAGGCTGTCCC; 3′ pTK reverse ATATTTCTTCCGGGGACACC
Terms and licenses: Academic/Nonprofit Terms; Industry Terms: Not Available to Industry
How to cite: pTK_Pax7_enh_216_Cerulean was a gift from Tatjana Sauka-Spengler (Addgene plasmid # 130606 ; http://n2t.net/addgene:130606 ; RRID:Addgene_130606)
