[The description below was written by a language model from this plasmid's Addgene catalogue record and pLannotate feature annotations shown in this document.]
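Description:
pTK_Pax7_enh_216_Cerulean is an enhancer reporter plasmid built on the pTK_BsmBI_Cerulean backbone. It tests the cis-regulatory activity of a roughly 1 kb chicken (Gallus gallus) genomic fragment, designated enhancer 216 and associated with the Pax7 locus. The plasmid is propagated in E. coli under ampicillin selection (β-lactamase with its own promoter). It carries a ColE1/pUC-type origin and an f1 phage origin. The catalogue lists it as low copy, although the annotation tool labels the origin as a high-copy type. Short annotated fragments of lacZα, the tetracycline resistance gene and SV40 large T antigen appear to be backbone remnants rather than functional parts.

The reporter unit begins with a synthetic poly(A) signal and an RNA polymerase II pause site from the human α2 globin gene. Elements of this kind are generally used to block read-through transcription from the backbone. An unannotated stretch of just over 1 kb follows, consistent in size and position with the Pax7 enhancer insert. Downstream lie the HSV thymidine kinase minimal promoter, a chimeric β-globin/immunoglobulin intron, the mCerulean cyan fluorescent protein coding sequence and an SV40 polyadenylation signal. Because the minimal promoter is expected to give little expression by itself, cyan fluorescence reports when and where the cloned fragment acts as an enhancer.

The associated publication concerns reconstruction of the neural crest gene regulatory network in vivo, which suggests use in assaying candidate neural crest enhancers, though the record does not state a delivery method. The two sequence records (depositor and repository-sequenced) differ by a few bases in length and in their start coordinate, but they show the same features in the same order.
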