Features (pLannotate 1.2.2; 13 found; start..end, strand, type, name):
      1..49      +  polyA_signal   poly(A) signal: synthetic polyadenylation signal
     63..154     +  misc_feature   pause site: RNA polymerase II transcriptional pause signal from the human α2 globin gene
   1325..1470    +  promoter       HSV TK promoter: herpes simplex virus thymidine kinase promoter
   1548..1680    +  intron         chimeric intron: chimera between introns from human β-globin and immunoglobulin heavy chain genes
   1740..2456    +  CDS            mCerulean: mCerulean is a basic (constitutively fluorescent) cyan fluorescent protein published in 2005, derived from Aequorea victoria. It is reported to be a very rapidly-maturing monomer.
   2621..2742    -  polyA_signal   SV40 poly(A) signal: SV40 polyadenylation signal
   2765..2833    -  CDS            large T antigen (fragment): large T antigen from SV40 (simian virus 40)
   2849..2981    +  CDS            TcR (fragment): tetracycline efflux protein; tet; confers resistance to tetracycline
   3161..3749    -  rep_origin     ori: high-copy-number ColE1/pMB1/pBR322/pUC origin of replication
   3920..4780    -  CDS            AmpR: β-lactamase; bla; confers resistance to ampicillin, carbenicillin, and related antibiotics
   4781..4885    -  promoter       AmpR promoter: bla
   4912..5340    +  rep_origin     f1 ori (sequence partly withheld): f1 bacteriophage origin of replication; arrow indicates direction of (+) strand synthesis
   5372..5439    -  CDS            lacZα (fragment): LacZα fragment of β-galactosidase; lacZ fragment
>Addgene plasmid #130606 | pTK_Pax7_enh_216_Cerulean | depositor full sequence | sequence record 249937 | pTK_Pax7_enh_216_Cerulean sequence 5497 bps
AATAAAATATCTTTATTTTCATTACATCTGTGTGTTGGTTTTTTGTGTGAATCGATAGTACTAACATACG
CTCTCCATCAAAACAAAACGAAACAAAACAAACTAGCAAAATAGGCTGTCCCCAGTGCAAGTGCAGGTGC
CAGAACATTTCTCTATCGATAGGTACCGAGCTCGAGTTCCATGGCGGTGTCTGGCATGGAAAGAGCAGCT
GCTCGGAGAGAGAATAAGTATTAGAAGAAAGAGAAATCCTCGTAATCTTGGGACGTATATAATCTACGTC
GCCCCGAATCCCAAAAGGCAGCGGGCCCGTCTCTCTGATTTATTTTTATGCTAGCCTAGTTTGCATCCCA
AAGAAGTAAACTGCTATTTTTAACCACTGGTTTAAAGCTTAATTAAAAGCCCCTAAACTGATTGTTTTGA
AAATTGATTTAGAGGAATTGCCCCAGGGCTGAGACGCTATCTAAGCCAAGTTGCAGTCCCAGAGCTCGCA
GTGGTGTCTGAATCGTTAACCCCGCAGAGCCGGGAGTCGCCGGGGCTGGATGACACATGGGCTGGCCGAG
CTCCTTGCACCCTCTGCAAAGAAAGGTCCTTTGTTAGGCCAGGCTACTGGTTTGCTCGGGTGGATCTCCG
CTGGTTTCCTGGCGTTCCGAGGTTTAATTGAATTAAGGCAGAGCTCGGAGATGCTGGTGACACCGGGACG
GAGAGCTCTGCCTTTCATCTGCCGGAGGGGAATGTGGCTGGGTCGGGGGACGTGGAATTTGGGGACGGGA
CCTCGCCATTCGATCGAAGGGAGCTTTACCTGCTGAAAAGGAGATGGAAGTTGGTTGAAGGCAGGGGGGC
TGCGGAAGGGAAGTGGCATTTCGGCCCCTTAATTAGATGTAAACAAGAATAGGGACGGGGCTCCATGGTC
AGACAACTTGATTGTTAAGGGATTAACACCTAAGTAAACCAATAAAGGCTCTGCGGGGCTGGTGAGAGGG
CTGCGGGCCAGGCGAGCCCGGCACACTAATGGGTTCCCCCCGGCACGACCCACCCCAAAACGGCCCTCTC
CGCCCCGCCAGCGACTTTTGGAGCCCGGTTTTAAGGCTATAAGCCAAGGCTTGAGTTATTTCTTGCTGGC
CGTGCTCCTTGGAAAGCCCCCTTCGGGATGCTTCAAGGTGAGGAGCCTCTCATTACCGGCACCCATCGCC
CTAATTAAGGACCGCTAGCCCGGGCTCGAGATCTGCGATCTAAGTAAGCTTGCTGCTTCATCCCCGTGGC
CCGTTGCTCGCGTTTGCTGGCGGTGTCCCCGGAAGAAATATATTTGCATGTCTTTAGTTCTATGATGACA
CAAACCCCGCCCAGCGTCTTGTCATTGGCGAATTCGAACACGCAGATGCAGTCGGGGCGGCGCGGTCCCA
GGTCCACTTCGCATATTAAGGTGACGCGTGTGGCCTCGAACACCGAGCGACCCTGCAGCGACCCGCTTAA
CAGCGTCAACAGCGTGCCGCAGATCCCAAGCTTGCGGCCGCTTAAGCTGCAGAAGTTGGTCGTGAGGCAC
TGGGCAGGTAAGTATCAAGGTTACAAGACAGGTTTAAGGAGACCAATAGAAACTGGGCTTGTCGAGACAG
AGAAGACTCTTGCGTTTCTGATAGGCACCTATTGGTCTTACTGACATCCACTTTGCCTTTCTCTCCACAG
GTGTCCACTCCCAGGTTCAATACAGCTCTTAAGCGGCCGCAAGCTAGCTTGCCGCCACCATGGTGAGCAA
GGGCGAGGAGCTGTTCACCGGGGTGGTGCCCATCCTGGTCGAGCTGGACGGCGACGTAAACGGCCACAAG
TTCAGCGTGTCCGGCGAGGGCGAGGGCGATGCCACCTACGGCAAGCTGACCCTGAAGTTCATCTGCACCA
CCGGCAAGCTGCCCGTGCCCTGGCCCACCCTCGTGACCACCCTGACCTGGGGCGTGCAGTGCTTCGCCCG
CTACCCCGACCACATGAAGCAGCACGACTTCTTCAAGTCCGCCATGCCCGAAGGCTACGTCCAGGAGCGC
ACCATCTTCTTCAAGGACGACGGCAACTACAAGACCCGCGCCGAGGTGAAGTTCGAGGGCGACACCCTGG
TGAACCGCATCGAGCTGAAGGGCATCGACTTCAAGGAGGACGGCAACATCCTGGGGCACAAGCTGGAGTA
CAACGCCATCAGCGACAACGTCTATATCACCGCCGACAAGCAGAAGAACGGCATCAAGGCCAACTTCAAG
ATCCGCCACAACATCGAGGACGGCAGCGTGCAGCTCGCCGACCACTACCAGCAGAACACCCCCATCGGCG
ACGGCCCCGTGCTGCTGCCCGACAACCACTACCTGAGCACCCAGTCCAAGCTGAGCAAAGACCCCAACGA
GAAGCGCGATCACATGGTCCTGCTGGAGTTCGTGACCGCCGCCGGGATCACTCTCGGCATGGACGAGCTG
TACAAGTGAGCCTCTAGACTCCCTCAGCGGCGACGTTGGCTGTAGAGTCGCCAGGGCGTATTTAACTGGA
GGGACTCTCGGTTAGAGTTGATACGGTCCCGTCGCATACAGCGCCTTTGGCCACTCACGTGTCTAGAGTC
GGGGCGGCCGGCCGCTTCGAGCAGACATGATAAGATACATTGATGAGTTTGGACAAACCACAACTAGAAT
GCAGTGAAAAAAATGCTTTATTTGTGAAATTTGTGATGCTATTGCTTTATTTGTAACCATTATAAGCTGC
AATAAACAAGTTAACAACAACAATTGCATTCATTTTATGTTTCAGGTTCAGGGGGAGGTGTGGGAGGTTT
TTTAAAGCAAGTAAAACCTCTACAAATGTGGTAAAATCGATAAGGATCCGTCGACCGATGCCCTTGAGAG
CCTTCAACCCAGTCAGCTCCTTCCGGTGGGCGCGGGGCATGACTATCGTCGCCGCACTTATGACTGTCTT
CTTTATCATGCAACTCGTAGGACAGGTGCCGGCAGCGCTCTTCCGCTTCCTCGCTCACTGACTCGCTGCG
CTCGGTCGTTCGGCTGCGGCGAGCGGTATCAGCTCACTCAAAGGCGGTAATACGGTTATCCACAGAATCA
GGGGATAACGCAGGAAAGAACATGTGAGCAAAAGGCCAGCAAAAGGCCAGGAACCGTAAAAAGGCCGCGT
TGCTGGCGTTTTTCCATAGGCTCCGCCCCCCTGACGAGCATCACAAAAATCGACGCTCAAGTCAGAGGTG
GCGAAACCCGACAGGACTATAAAGATACCAGGCGTTTCCCCCTGGAAGCTCCCTCGTGCGCTCTCCTGTT
CCGACCCTGCCGCTTACCGGATACCTGTCCGCCTTTCTCCCTTCGGGAAGCGTGGCGCTTTCTCAATGCT
CACGCTGTAGGTATCTCAGTTCGGTGTAGGTCGTTCGCTCCAAGCTGGGCTGTGTGCACGAACCCCCCGT
TCAGCCCGACCGCTGCGCCTTATCCGGTAACTATCGTCTTGAGTCCAACCCGGTAAGACACGACTTATCG
CCACTGGCAGCAGCCACTGGTAACAGGATTAGCAGAGCGAGGTATGTAGGCGGTGCTACAGAGTTCTTGA
AGTGGTGGCCTAACTACGGCTACACTAGAAGGACAGTATTTGGTATCTGCGCTCTGCTGAAGCCAGTTAC
CTTCGGAAAAAGAGTTGGTAGCTCTTGATCCGGCAAACAAACCACCGCTGGTAGCGGTGGTTTTTTTGTT
TGCAAGCAGCAGATTACGCGCAGAAAAAAAGGATCTCAAGAAGATCCTTTGATCTTTTCTACGGGGTCTG
ACGCTCAGTGGAACGAAAACTCACGTTAAGGGATTTTGGTCATGAGATTATCAAAAAGGATCTTCACCTA
GATCCTTTTAAATTAAAAATGAAGTTTTAAATCAATCTAAAGTATATATGAGTAAACTTGGTCTGACAGT
TACCAATGCTTAATCAGTGAGGCACCTATCTCAGCGATCTGTCTATTTCGTTCATCCATAGTTGCCTGAC
TCCCCGTCGTGTAGATAACTACGATACGGGAGGGCTTACCATCTGGCCCCAGTGCTGCAATGATACCGCG
AGACCCACGCTCACCGGCTCCAGATTTATCAGCAATAAACCAGCCAGCCGGAAGGGCCGAGCGCAGAAGT
GGTCCTGCAACTTTATCCGCCTCCATCCAGTCTATTAATTGTTGCCGGGAAGCTAGAGTAAGTAGTTCGC
CAGTTAATAGTTTGCGCAACGTTGTTGCCATTGCTACAGGCATCGTGGTGTCACGCTCGTCGTTTGGTAT
GGCTTCATTCAGCTCCGGTTCCCAACGATCAAGGCGAGTTACATGATCCCCCATGTTGTGCAAAAAAGCG
GTTAGCTCCTTCGGTCCTCCGATCGTTGTCAGAAGTAAGTTGGCCGCAGTGTTATCACTCATGGTTATGG
CAGCACTGCATAATTCTCTTACTGTCATGCCATCCGTAAGATGCTTTTCTGTGACTGGTGAGTACTCAAC
CAAGTCATTCTGAGAATAGTGTATGCGGCGACCGAGTTGCTCTTGCCCGGCGTCAATACGGGATAATACC
GCGCCACATAGCAGAACTTTAAAAGTGCTCATCATTGGAAAACGTTCTTCGGGGCGAAAACTCTCAAGGA
TCTTACCGCTGTTGAGATCCAGTTCGATGTAACCCACTCGTGCACCCAACTGATCTTCAGCATCTTTTAC
TTTCACCAGCGTTTCTGGGTGAGCAAAAACAGGAAGGCAAAATGCCGCAAAAAAGGGAATAAGGGCGACA
CGGAAATGTTGAATACTCATACTCTTCCTTTTTCAATATTATTGAAGCATTTATCAGGGTTATTGTCTCA
TGAGCGGATACATATTTGAATGTATTTAGAAAAATAAACAAATAGGGGTTCCGCGCACATTTCCCCGAAA
AGTGCCACCTG
[124 nt withheld, positions 4912-5035]
C
[91 nt withheld, positions 5037-5127]
A
[49 nt withheld, positions 5129-5177]
CCTTTGACGTTGGAGTCCACGTTCTTT
[37 nt withheld, positions 5205-5241]
ACCCTATCTCGGTCTATTCTTTTGATTTATAAGGGATTTTGCCGATTTCGGCCTATTGGTTAAAAAATGA
GCTGATTTAACAAAAATTTAACGCGAATTTTAACAAAATATTAACGCTTACAATTTGCCATTCGCCATTC
AGGCTGCGCAACTGTTGGGAAGGGCGATCGGTGCGGGCCTCTTCGCTATTACGCCAGCCCAAGCTACCAT
GATAAGTAAGTAATATTAAGGTACGGGAGGTACTTGGAGCGGCCGC
