Features (pLannotate 1.2.2; 13 found; start..end, strand, type, name):
     14..105     +  misc_feature   pause site: RNA polymerase II transcriptional pause signal from the human α2 globin gene
   1276..1421    +  promoter       HSV TK promoter: herpes simplex virus thymidine kinase promoter
   1499..1631    +  intron         chimeric intron: chimera between introns from human β-globin and immunoglobulin heavy chain genes
   1691..2407    +  CDS            mCerulean: mCerulean is a basic (constitutively fluorescent) cyan fluorescent protein published in 2005, derived from Aequorea victoria. It is reported to be a very rapidly-maturing monomer.
   2580..2701    -  polyA_signal   SV40 poly(A) signal: SV40 polyadenylation signal
   2724..2792    -  CDS            large T antigen (fragment): large T antigen from SV40 (simian virus 40)
   2808..2940    +  CDS            TcR (fragment): tetracycline efflux protein; tet; confers resistance to tetracycline
   3120..3708    -  rep_origin     ori: high-copy-number ColE1/pMB1/pBR322/pUC origin of replication
   3879..4739    -  CDS            AmpR: β-lactamase; bla; confers resistance to ampicillin, carbenicillin, and related antibiotics
   4740..4844    -  promoter       AmpR promoter: bla
   4871..5299    +  rep_origin     f1 ori (sequence partly withheld): f1 bacteriophage origin of replication; arrow indicates direction of (+) strand synthesis
   5331..5398    -  CDS            lacZα (fragment): LacZα fragment of β-galactosidase; lacZ fragment
   5457..5505    +  polyA_signal   poly(A) signal: synthetic polyadenylation signal
>Addgene plasmid #130606 | pTK_Pax7_enh_216_Cerulean | addgene full sequence | sequence record 258507 | Addgene NGS Result
AATCGATAGTACTAACATACGCTCTCCATCAAAACAAAACGAAACAAAACAAACTAGCAAAATAGGCTGT
CCCCAGTGCAAGTGCAGGTGCCAGAACATTTCTCTATCGATAGGTACCGAGCTCGAGTTCCATGGCGGTG
TCTGGCATGGAAAGAGCAGCTGCTCGGAGAGAGAATAAGTATTAGAAGAAAGAGAAATCCTCGTAATCTT
GGGACGTATATAATCTACGTCGCCCCGAATCCCAAAAGGCAGCGGGCCCGTCTCTCTGATTTATTTTTAT
GCTAGCCTAGTTTGCATCCCAAAGAAGTAAACTGCTATTTTTAACCACTGGTTTAAAGCTTAATTAAAAG
CCCCTAAACTGATTGTTTTGAAAATTGATTTAGAGGAATTGCCCCAGGGCTGAGACGCTATCTAAGCCAA
GTTGCAGTCCCAGAGCTCGCAGTGGTGTCTGAATCGTTAACCCCGCAGAGCCGGGAGTCGCCGGGGCTGG
ATGACACATGGGCTGGCCGAGCTCCTTGCACCCTCTGCAAAGAAAGGTCCTTTGTTAGGCCAGGCTACTG
GTTTGCTCGGGTGGATCTCCGCTGGTTTCCTGGCGTTCCGAGGTTTAATTGAATTAAGGCAGAGCTCGGA
GATGCTGGTGACACCGGGACGGAGAGCTCTGCCTTTCATCTGCCGGAGGGGAATGTGGCTGGGTCGGGGG
ACGTGGAATTTGGGGACGGGACCTCGCCATTCGATCGAAGGGAGCTTTACCTGCTGAAAAGGAGATGGAA
GTTGGTTGAAGGCAGGGGGGCTGCGGAAGGGAAGTGGCATTTCGGCCCCTTAATTAGATGTAAACAAGAA
TAGGGACGGGGCTCCATGGTCAGACAACTTGATTGTTAAGGGATTAACACCTAAGTAAACCAATAAAGGC
TCTGCGGGGCTGGTGAGAGGGCTGCGGGCCAGGCGAGCCCGGCACACTAATGGGTTCCCCCCGGCACGAC
CCACCCCAAAACGGCCCTCTCCGCCCCGCCAGCGACTTTTGGAGCCCGGTTTTAAGGCTATAAGCCAAGG
CTTGAGTTATTTCTTGCTGGCCGTGCTCCTTGGAAAGCCCCCTTCGGGATGCTTCAAGGTGAGGAGCCTC
TCATTACCGGCACCCATCGCCCTAATTAAGGACCGCTAGCCCGGGCTCGAGATCTGCGATCTAAGTAAGC
TTGCTGCTTCATCCCCGTGGCCCGTTGCTCGCGTTTGCTGGCGGTGTCCCCGGAAGAAATATATTTGCAT
GTCTTTAGTTCTATGATGACACAAACCCCGCCCAGCGTCTTGTCATTGGCGAATTCGAACACGCAGATGC
AGTCGGGGCGGCGCGGTCCCAGGTCCACTTCGCATATTAAGGTGACGCGTGTGGCCTCGAACACCGAGCG
ACCCTGCAGCGACCCGCTTAACAGCGTCAACAGCGTGCCGCAGATCCCAAGCTTGCGGCCGCTTAAGCTG
CAGAAGTTGGTCGTGAGGCACTGGGCAGGTAAGTATCAAGGTTACAAGACAGGTTTAAGGAGACCAATAG
AAACTGGGCTTGTCGAGACAGAGAAGACTCTTGCGTTTCTGATAGGCACCTATTGGTCTTACTGACATCC
ACTTTGCCTTTCTCTCCACAGGTGTCCACTCCCAGGTTCAATACAGCTCTTAAGCGGCCGCAAGCTAGCT
TGCCGCCACCATGGTGAGCAAGGGCGAGGAGCTGTTCACCGGGGTGGTGCCCATCCTGGTCGAGCTGGAC
GGCGACGTAAACGGCCACAAGTTCAGCGTGTCCGGCGAGGGCGAGGGCGATGCCACCTACGGCAAGCTGA
CCCTGAAGTTCATCTGCACCACCGGCAAGCTGCCCGTGCCCTGGCCCACCCTCGTGACCACCCTGACCTG
GGGCGTGCAGTGCTTCGCCCGCTACCCCGACCACATGAAGCAGCACGACTTCTTCAAGTCCGCCATGCCC
GAAGGCTACGTCCAGGAGCGCACCATCTTCTTCAAGGACGACGGCAACTACAAGACCCGCGCCGAGGTGA
AGTTCGAGGGCGACACCCTGGTGAACCGCATCGAGCTGAAGGGCATCGACTTCAAGGAGGACGGCAACAT
CCTGGGGCACAAGCTGGAGTACAACGCCATCAGCGACAACGTCTATATCACCGCCGACAAGCAGAAGAAC
GGCATCAAGGCCAACTTCAAGATCCGCCACAACATCGAGGACGGCAGCGTGCAGCTCGCCGACCACTACC
AGCAGAACACCCCCATCGGCGACGGCCCCGTGCTGCTGCCCGACAACCACTACCTGAGCACCCAGTCCAA
GCTGAGCAAAGACCCCAACGAGAAGCGCGATCACATGGTCCTGCTGGAGTTCGTGACCGCCGCCGGGATC
ACTCTCGGCATGGACGAGCTGTACAAGTGAGCCTCTAGACTCCCTCAGCGGCGCGCCACGTTGGCTGTAG
AGTCGCCAGGGCGTATTTAACTGGAGGGACTCTCGGTTAGAGTTGATACGGTCCCGTCGCATACAGCGCC
TTTGGCCAAGATCTCACGTGTCTAGAGTCGGGGCGGCCGGCCGCTTCGAGCAGACATGATAAGATACATT
GATGAGTTTGGACAAACCACAACTAGAATGCAGTGAAAAAAATGCTTTATTTGTGAAATTTGTGATGCTA
TTGCTTTATTTGTAACCATTATAAGCTGCAATAAACAAGTTAACAACAACAATTGCATTCATTTTATGTT
TCAGGTTCAGGGGGAGGTGTGGGAGGTTTTTTAAAGCAAGTAAAACCTCTACAAATGTGGTAAAATCGAT
AAGGATCCGTCGACCGATGCCCTTGAGAGCCTTCAACCCAGTCAGCTCCTTCCGGTGGGCGCGGGGCATG
ACTATCGTCGCCGCACTTATGACTGTCTTCTTTATCATGCAACTCGTAGGACAGGTGCCGGCAGCGCTCT
TCCGCTTCCTCGCTCACTGACTCGCTGCGCTCGGTCGTTCGGCTGCGGCGAGCGGTATCAGCTCACTCAA
AGGCGGTAATACGGTTATCCACAGAATCAGGGGATAACGCAGGAAAGAACATGTGAGCAAAAGGCCAGCA
AAAGGCCAGGAACCGTAAAAAGGCCGCGTTGCTGGCGTTTTTCCATAGGCTCCGCCCCCCTGACGAGCAT
CACAAAAATCGACGCTCAAGTCAGAGGTGGCGAAACCCGACAGGACTATAAAGATACCAGGCGTTTCCCC
CTGGAAGCTCCCTCGTGCGCTCTCCTGTTCCGACCCTGCCGCTTACCGGATACCTGTCCGCCTTTCTCCC
TTCGGGAAGCGTGGCGCTTTCTCATAGCTCACGCTGTAGGTATCTCAGTTCGGTGTAGGTCGTTCGCTCC
AAGCTGGGCTGTGTGCACGAACCCCCCGTTCAGCCCGACCGCTGCGCCTTATCCGGTAACTATCGTCTTG
AGTCCAACCCGGTAAGACACGACTTATCGCCACTGGCAGCAGCCACTGGTAACAGGATTAGCAGAGCGAG
GTATGTAGGCGGTGCTACAGAGTTCTTGAAGTGGTGGCCTAACTACGGCTACACTAGAAGAACAGTATTT
GGTATCTGCGCTCTGCTGAAGCCAGTTACCTTCGGAAAAAGAGTTGGTAGCTCTTGATCCGGCAAACAAA
CCACCGCTGGTAGCGGTGGTTTTTTTGTTTGCAAGCAGCAGATTACGCGCAGAAAAAAAGGATCTCAAGA
AGATCCTTTGATCTTTTCTACGGGGTCTGACGCTCAGTGGAACGAAAACTCACGTTAAGGGATTTTGGTC
ATGAGATTATCAAAAAGGATCTTCACCTAGATCCTTTTAAATTAAAAATGAAGTTTTAAATCAATCTAAA
GTATATATGAGTAAACTTGGTCTGACAGTTACCAATGCTTAATCAGTGAGGCACCTATCTCAGCGATCTG
TCTATTTCGTTCATCCATAGTTGCCTGACTCCCCGTCGTGTAGATAACTACGATACGGGAGGGCTTACCA
TCTGGCCCCAGTGCTGCAATGATACCGCGAGACCCACGCTCACCGGCTCCAGATTTATCAGCAATAAACC
AGCCAGCCGGAAGGGCCGAGCGCAGAAGTGGTCCTGCAACTTTATCCGCCTCCATCCAGTCTATTAATTG
TTGCCGGGAAGCTAGAGTAAGTAGTTCGCCAGTTAATAGTTTGCGCAACGTTGTTGCCATTGCTACAGGC
ATCGTGGTGTCACGCTCGTCGTTTGGTATGGCTTCATTCAGCTCCGGTTCCCAACGATCAAGGCGAGTTA
CATGATCCCCCATGTTGTGCAAAAAAGCGGTTAGCTCCTTCGGTCCTCCGATCGTTGTCAGAAGTAAGTT
GGCCGCAGTGTTATCACTCATGGTTATGGCAGCACTGCATAATTCTCTTACTGTCATGCCATCCGTAAGA
TGCTTTTCTGTGACTGGTGAGTACTCAACCAAGTCATTCTGAGAATAGTGTATGCGGCGACCGAGTTGCT
CTTGCCCGGCGTCAATACGGGATAATACCGCGCCACATAGCAGAACTTTAAAAGTGCTCATCATTGGAAA
ACGTTCTTCGGGGCGAAAACTCTCAAGGATCTTACCGCTGTTGAGATCCAGTTCGATGTAACCCACTCGT
GCACCCAACTGATCTTCAGCATCTTTTACTTTCACCAGCGTTTCTGGGTGAGCAAAAACAGGAAGGCAAA
ATGCCGCAAAAAAGGGAATAAGGGCGACACGGAAATGTTGAATACTCATACTCTTCCTTTTTCAATATTA
TTGAAGCATTTATCAGGGTTATTGTCTCATGAGCGGATACATATTTGAATGTATTTAGAAAAATAAACAA
ATAGGGGTTCCGCGCACATTTCCCCGAAAAGTGCCACCTG
[124 nt withheld, positions 4871-4994]
C
[91 nt withheld, positions 4996-5086]
A
[49 nt withheld, positions 5088-5136]
CCTTTGACGTTGGAGTCCACGTTCTTT
[37 nt withheld, positions 5164-5200]
ACCCTATCTCGGTCTATTCTTTTGATTTATAAGGGATTTTGCCGATTTCGGCCTATTGGTTAAAAAATGA
GCTGATTTAACAAAAATTTAACGCGAATTTTAACAAAATATTAACGCTTACAATTTGCCATTCGCCATTC
AGGCTGCGCAACTGTTGGGAAGGGCGATCGGTGCGGGCCTCTTCGCTATTACGCCAGCCCAAGCTACCAT
GATAAGTAAGTAATATTAAGGTACGGGAGGTACTTGGAGCGGCCGCAATAAAATATCTTTATTTTCATTA
CATCTGTGTGTTGGTTTTTTGTGTG
